Addgene plasmid #76056: STRADA gRNA (BRDN0001149192)
Purpose: 3rd generation lentiviral gRNA plasmid targeting human STRADA
Depositing lab: John Doench & David Root. Depositing organization: Broad Institute. Publication: Optimized sgRNA design to maximize activity and minimize off-target effects of CRISPR-Cas9. Doench JG, Fusi N, Sullender M, Hegde M, Vaimberg EW, Donovan KF, Smith I, Tothova Z, Wilen C, Orchard R, Virgin HW, Listgarten J, Root DE. Nat Biotechnol. 2016 Jan 18. doi: 10.1038/nbt.3437. PubMed 26780180.
Backbone
  Vector backbone: lentiGuide-Puro
  Backbone manufacturer: Zhang Lab (Addgene plasmid # 52963)
  Vector type: Mammalian Expression, Lentiviral, CRISPR
  Selectable markers: Puromycin
Growth in bacteria
  Bacterial resistance: Ampicillin, 100 μg/mL
  Growth temperature: 37°C
  Growth strain: DH5alpha
  Copy number: High Copy
Gene/Insert
  Gene/Insert name: STRADA (alt names: STRADA; NM_001003786.2)
  gRNA/shRNA sequence: CAGACTTGGCATCATAACCC
  Species: H. sapiens (human)
  Entrez Gene: STRADA (a.k.a. LYK5, NY-BR-96, PMSE, STRAD, Stlk)
  Promoter: hU6
  Cloning method: Unknown
  Sequencing primers: 5′ U6-F; 3′ pS2-R
Terms and licenses: Academic/Nonprofit Terms; Industry Terms: Not Available to Industry
Depositor comments: The gRNA was designed to target the following Genbank reference sequence(s): NM_001003786.2,NM_001003787.2,NM_001003788.2,NM_001165969.1,NM_001165970.1,NM_153335.5. Note that this plasmid does NOT contain Cas9. It should be used in conjunction with lentiCas9-Blast (Addgene #52962) or otherwise with cell lines already expressing Cas9. Browse the full kinome gRNA library at http://www.addgene.org/pooled-library/broadgpp-human-kinome/ or visit http://www.broadinstitute.org/rnai/public/ for detailed protocols and information.
How to cite: STRADA gRNA (BRDN0001149192) was a gift from John Doench & David Root (Addgene plasmid # 76056 ; http://n2t.net/addgene:76056 ; RRID:Addgene_76056)
