[The description below was written by a language model from this plasmid's Addgene catalogue record and pLannotate feature annotations shown in this document.]
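Description:
STRADA gRNA (BRDN0001149192) is a third-generation lentiviral CRISPR guide plasmid built on the lentiGuide-Puro backbone. It delivers a single guide RNA against human STRADA (also known as LYK5 or STRAD). The assembled sequence is 8,323 nt. In bacteria it replicates from a high-copy ColE1/pUC-type origin and is selected with ampicillin through the bla gene. An f1 origin, an SV40 origin and poly(A) signal, and remnants of lac and phage-promoter elements are carried over from the parental cloning vector.

The lentiviral transfer cassette begins with an RSV promoter fused to a truncated HIV-1 5' LTR, which drives production of the genomic RNA in packaging cells without requiring Tat. It is followed by the Ψ packaging signal with a partial gag region, the Rev response element for Rev-dependent nuclear export, and a cPPT/CTS. The cassette ends in a ΔU3 self-inactivating 3' LTR. Within this frame, a human U6 RNA polymerase III promoter transcribes the STRADA-specific spacer joined to the Streptococcus pyogenes Cas9 guide scaffold. A separate EF-1α promoter, annotated as the core promoter plus intron A, expresses puromycin N-acetyltransferase so that transduced mammalian cells can be selected. A WPRE downstream of this marker enhances transcript expression.

According to the depositor, the guide was designed to match several STRADA RefSeq transcript variants. The plasmid does not encode Cas9, so it must be paired with a separate Cas9 vector such as lentiCas9-Blast or used in cells already expressing Cas9. It is one clone from a human kinome guide collection that was built using optimized sgRNA design rules, and it is suited to Cas9-mediated targeting of STRADA.
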