Features (pLannotate 1.2.2; 29 found; start..end, strand, type, name):
     14..80      +  CDS            small t antigen (fragment): SV40 (simian virus 40) small t antigen
    106..317     +  promoter       EF-1α core promoter: core promoter for human elongation factor EF-1α
    318..1256    +  intron         EF-1α intron A: intron upstream of the start codon of human EF-1α
   1278..1877    +  CDS            PuroR (fragment): puromycin N-acetyltransferase; pac from Streptomyces; confers resistance to puromycin
   1893..2481    +  misc_feature   WPRE: woodchuck hepatitis virus posttranscriptional regulatory element
   2532..2551    +  misc_feature   cPPT/CTS (fragment): central polypurine tract and central termination sequence of HIV-1
   2553..2786    +  LTR            3' LTR (ΔU3): self-inactivating 3' long terminal repeat (LTR) from HIV-1
   2864..2985    +  polyA_signal   SV40 poly(A) signal: SV40 polyadenylation signal
   3025..3160    +  rep_origin     SV40 ori: SV40 origin of replication
   3181..3199    -  promoter       T7 promoter: promoter for bacteriophage T7 RNA polymerase
   3207..3362    +  CDS            lacZα (fragment): LacZα fragment of β-galactosidase; lacZ fragment
   3367..3795    +  rep_origin     f1 ori (sequence partly withheld): f1 bacteriophage origin of replication; arrow indicates direction of (+) strand synthesis
   3848..3952    +  promoter       AmpR promoter: bla
   3953..4813    +  CDS            AmpR: β-lactamase; bla; confers resistance to ampicillin, carbenicillin, and related antibiotics
   4984..5572    +  rep_origin     ori: high-copy-number ColE1/pMB1/pBR322/pUC origin of replication
   5755..5847    +  CDS            lacI (fragment): lac repressor; lacI; The lac repressor binds to the lac operator to inhibit transcription in E. coli. This inhibition can be relieved by adding lactose or isopropyl-β-D-thiogalactopyranoside (IPTG).
   5860..5881    +  protein_bind   CAP binding site: CAP binding activates transcription in the presence of cAMP. E. coli catabolite activator protein
   5896..5926    +  promoter       lac promoter: promoter for the E. coli lac operon
   5934..5950    +  protein_bind   lac operator: The lac repressor binds to the lac operator to inhibit transcription in E. coli. This inhibition can be relieved by adding lactose or isopropyl-β-D-thiogalactopyranoside (IPTG). lac repressor encoded by lacI
   5995..6013    +  promoter       T3 promoter: promoter for bacteriophage T3 RNA polymerase
   6041..6267    +  promoter       RSV promoter: Rous sarcoma virus enhancer/promoter
   6268..6448    +  LTR            5' LTR (truncated): truncated 5' long terminal repeat (LTR) from HIV-1
   6495..6620    +  misc_feature   HIV-1 Ψ: packaging signal of human immunodeficiency virus type 1
   6604..6967    +  CDS            HIV-1 gag (fragment): gag protein from human immunodeficiency virus 1; gag
   7113..7346    +  misc_feature   RRE: The Rev response element (RRE) of HIV-1 allows for Rev-dependent mRNA export from the nucleus to the cytoplasm.
   7723..7749    +  CDS            Rev (fragment): human immunodeficiency virus 1 (HIV-1) Rev protein; rev; enhances nuclear export of unspliced and incompletely spliced viral mRNAs
   7753..7993    +  promoter       U6 promoter: RNA polymerase III promoter for human U6 snRNA
   8023..8098    +  misc_RNA       gRNA scaffold: guide RNA scaffold for the Streptococcus pyogenes CRISPR/Cas9 system
   8154..8271    +  misc_feature   cPPT/CTS: central polypurine tract and central termination sequence of HIV-1
>Addgene plasmid #76056 | STRADA gRNA (BRDN0001149192) | addgene full sequence | sequence record 185096 | Addgene Assembled Sequence
CCCGGGTGCAAAGATGGATAAAGTTTTAAACAGAGAGGAATCTTTGCAGCTAATGGACCTTCTAGGTCTT
GAAAGGAGTGGGAATTGGCTCCGGTGCCCGTCAGTGGGCAGAGCGCACATCGCCCACAGTCCCCGAGAAG
TTGGGGGGAGGGGTCGGCAATTGATCCGGTGCCTAGAGAAGGTGGCGCGGGGTAAACTGGGAAAGTGATG
TCGTGTACTGGCTCCGCCTTTTTCCCGAGGGTGGGGGAGAACCGTATATAAGTGCAGTAGTCGCCGTGAA
CGTTCTTTTTCGCAACGGGTTTGCCGCCAGAACACAGGTAAGTGCCGTGTGTGGTTCCCGCGGGCCTGGC
CTCTTTACGGGTTATGGCCCTTGCGTGCCTTGAATTACTTCCACCTGGCTGCAGTACGTGATTCTTGATC
CCGAGCTTCGGGTTGGAAGTGGGTGGGAGAGTTCGAGGCCTTGCGCTTAAGGAGCCCCTTCGCCTCGTGC
TTGAGTTGAGGCCTGGCCTGGGCGCTGGGGCCGCCGCGTGCGAATCTGGTGGCACCTTCGCGCCTGTCTC
GCTGCTTTCGATAAGTCTCTAGCCATTTAAAATTTTTGATGACCTGCTGCGACGCTTTTTTTCTGGCAAG
ATAGTCTTGTAAATGCGGGCCAAGATCTGCACACTGGTATTTCGGTTTTTGGGGCCGCGGGCGGCGACGG
GGCCCGTGCGTCCCAGCGCACATGTTCGGCGAGGCGGGGCCTGCGAGCGCGGCCACCGAGAATCGGACGG
GGGTAGTCTCAAGCTGGCCGGCCTGCTCTGGTGCCTGGCCTCGCGCCGCCGTGTATCGCCCCGCCCTGGG
CGGCAAGGCTGGCCCGGTCGGCACCAGTTGCGTGAGCGGAAAGATGGCCGCTTCCCGGCCCTGCTGCAGG
GAGCTCAAAATGGAGGACGCGGCGCTCGGGAGAGCGGGCGGGTGAGTCACCCACACAAAGGAAAAGGGCC
TTTCCGTCCTCAGCCGTCGCTTCATGTGACTCCACGGAGTACCGGGCGCCGTCCAGGCACCTCGATTAGT
TCTCGAGCTTTTGGAGTACGTCGTCTTTAGGTTGGGGGGAGGGGTTTTATGCGATGGAGTTTCCCCACAC
TGAGTGGGTGGAGACTGAAGTTAGGCCAGCTTGGCACTTGATGTAATTCTCCTTGGAATTTGCCCTTTTT
GAGTTTGGATCTTGGTTCATTCTCAAGCCTCAGACAGTGGTTCAAAGTTTTTTTCTTCCATTTCAGGTGT
CGTGACGTACGGCCACCATGACCGAGTACAAGCCCACGGTGCGCCTCGCCACCCGCGACGACGTCCCCAG
GGCCGTACGCACCCTCGCCGCCGCGTTCGCCGACTACCCCGCCACGCGCCACACCGTCGATCCGGACCGC
CACATCGAGCGGGTCACCGAGCTGCAAGAACTCTTCCTCACGCGCGTCGGGCTCGACATCGGCAAGGTGT
GGGTCGCGGACGACGGCGCCGCCGTGGCGGTCTGGACCACGCCGGAGAGCGTCGAAGCGGGGGCGGTGTT
CGCCGAGATCGGCCCGCGCATGGCCGAGTTGAGCGGTTCCCGGCTGGCCGCGCAGCAACAGATGGAAGGC
CTCCTGGCGCCGCACCGGCCCAAGGAGCCCGCGTGGTTCCTGGCCACCGTCGGAGTCTCGCCCGACCACC
AGGGCAAGGGTCTGGGCAGCGCCGTCGTGCTCCCCGGAGTGGAGGCGGCCGAGCGCGCCGGGGTGCCCGC
CTTCCTGGAGACCTCCGCGCCCCGCAACCTCCCCTTCTACGAGCGGCTCGGCTTCACCGTCACCGCCGAC
GTCGAGGTGCCCGAAGGACCGCGCACCTGGTGCATGACCCGCAAGCCCGGTGCCTGAACGCGTTAAGTCG
ACAATCAACCTCTGGATTACAAAATTTGTGAAAGATTGACTGGTATTCTTAACTATGTTGCTCCTTTTAC
GCTATGTGGATACGCTGCTTTAATGCCTTTGTATCATGCTATTGCTTCCCGTATGGCTTTCATTTTCTCC
TCCTTGTATAAATCCTGGTTGCTGTCTCTTTATGAGGAGTTGTGGCCCGTTGTCAGGCAACGTGGCGTGG
TGTGCACTGTGTTTGCTGACGCAACCCCCACTGGTTGGGGCATTGCCACCACCTGTCAGCTCCTTTCCGG
GACTTTCGCTTTCCCCCTCCCTATTGCCACGGCGGAACTCATCGCCGCCTGCCTTGCCCGCTGCTGGACA
GGGGCTCGGCTGTTGGGCACTGACAATTCCGTGGTGTTGTCGGGGAAATCATCGTCCTTTCCTTGGCTGC
TCGCCTGTGTTGCCACCTGGATTCTGCGCGGGACGTCCTTCTGCTACGTCCCTTCGGCCCTCAATCCAGC
GGACCTTCCTTCCCGCGGCCTGCTGCCGGCTCTGCGGCCTCTTCCGCGTCTTCGCCTTCGCCCTCAGACG
AGTCGGATCTCCCTTTGGGCCGCCTCCCCGCGTCGACTTTAAGACCAATGACTTACAAGGCAGCTGTAGA
TCTTAGCCACTTTTTAAAAGAAAAGGGGGGACTGGAAGGGCTAATTCACTCCCAACGAAGACAAGATCTG
CTTTTTGCTTGTACTGGGTCTCTCTGGTTAGACCAGATCTGAGCCTGGGAGCTCTCTGGCTAACTAGGGA
ACCCACTGCTTAAGCCTCAATAAAGCTTGCCTTGAGTGCTTCAAGTAGTGTGTGCCCGTCTGTTGTGTGA
CTCTGGTAACTAGAGATCCCTCAGACCCTTTTAGTCAGTGTGGAAAATCTCTAGCAGTACGTATAGTAGT
TCATGTCATCTTATTATTCAGTATTTATAACTTGCAAAGAAATGAATATCAGAGAGTGAGAGGAACTTGT
TTATTGCAGCTTATAATGGTTACAAATAAAGCAATAGCATCACAAATTTCACAAATAAAGCATTTTTTTC
ACTGCATTCTAGTTGTGGTTTGTCCAAACTCATCAATGTATCTTATCATGTCTGGCTCTAGCTATCCCGC
CCCTAACTCCGCCCATCCCGCCCCTAACTCCGCCCAGTTCCGCCCATTCTCCGCCCCATGGCTGACTAAT
TTTTTTTATTTATGCAGAGGCCGAGGCCGCCTCGGCCTCTGAGCTATTCCAGAAGTAGTGAGGAGGCTTT
TTTGGAGGCCTAGGGACGTACCCAATTCGCCCTATAGTGAGTCGTATTACGCGCGCTCACTGGCCGTCGT
TTTACAACGTCGTGACTGGGAAAACCCTGGCGTTACCCAACTTAATCGCCTTGCAGCACATCCCCCTTTC
GCCAGCTGGCGTAATAGCGAAGAGGCCCGCACCGATCGCCCTTCCCAACAGTTGCGCAGCCTGAATGGCG
AATGGG
[124 nt withheld, positions 3367-3490]
C
[91 nt withheld, positions 3492-3582]
A
[49 nt withheld, positions 3584-3632]
CCTTTGACGTTGGAGTCCACGTTCTTT
[37 nt withheld, positions 3660-3696]
ACCCTATCTCGGTCTATTCTTTTGATTTATAAGGGATTTTGCCGATTTCGGCCTATTGGTTAAAAAATGA
GCTGATTTAACAAAAATTTAACGCGAATTTTAACAAAATATTAACGCTTACAATTTAGGTGGCACTTTTC
GGGGAAATGTGCGCGGAACCCCTATTTGTTTATTTTTCTAAATACATTCAAATATGTATCCGCTCATGAG
ACAATAACCCTGATAAATGCTTCAATAATATTGAAAAAGGAAGAGTATGAGTATTCAACATTTCCGTGTC
GCCCTTATTCCCTTTTTTGCGGCATTTTGCCTTCCTGTTTTTGCTCACCCAGAAACGCTGGTGAAAGTAA
AAGATGCTGAAGATCAGTTGGGTGCACGAGTGGGTTACATCGAACTGGATCTCAACAGCGGTAAGATCCT
TGAGAGTTTTCGCCCCGAAGAACGTTTTCCAATGATGAGCACTTTTAAAGTTCTGCTATGTGGCGCGGTA
TTATCCCGTATTGACGCCGGGCAAGAGCAACTCGGTCGCCGCATACACTATTCTCAGAATGACTTGGTTG
AGTACTCACCAGTCACAGAAAAGCATCTTACGGATGGCATGACAGTAAGAGAATTATGCAGTGCTGCCAT
AACCATGAGTGATAACACTGCGGCCAACTTACTTCTGACAACGATCGGAGGACCGAAGGAGCTAACCGCT
TTTTTGCACAACATGGGGGATCATGTAACTCGCCTTGATCGTTGGGAACCGGAGCTGAATGAAGCCATAC
CAAACGACGAGCGTGACACCACGATGCCTGTAGCAATGGCAACAACGTTGCGCAAACTATTAACTGGCGA
ACTACTTACTCTAGCTTCCCGGCAACAATTAATAGACTGGATGGAGGCGGATAAAGTTGCAGGACCACTT
CTGCGCTCGGCCCTTCCGGCTGGCTGGTTTATTGCTGATAAATCTGGAGCCGGTGAGCGTGGGTCTCGCG
GTATCATTGCAGCACTGGGGCCAGATGGTAAGCCCTCCCGTATCGTAGTTATCTACACGACGGGGAGTCA
GGCAACTATGGATGAACGAAATAGACAGATCGCTGAGATAGGTGCCTCACTGATTAAGCATTGGTAACTG
TCAGACCAAGTTTACTCATATATACTTTAGATTGATTTAAAACTTCATTTTTAATTTAAAAGGATCTAGG
TGAAGATCCTTTTTGATAATCTCATGACCAAAATCCCTTAACGTGAGTTTTCGTTCCACTGAGCGTCAGA
CCCCGTAGAAAAGATCAAAGGATCTTCTTGAGATCCTTTTTTTCTGCGCGTAATCTGCTGCTTGCAAACA
AAAAAACCACCGCTACCAGCGGTGGTTTGTTTGCCGGATCAAGAGCTACCAACTCTTTTTCCGAAGGTAA
CTGGCTTCAGCAGAGCGCAGATACCAAATACTGTTCTTCTAGTGTAGCCGTAGTTAGGCCACCACTTCAA
GAACTCTGTAGCACCGCCTACATACCTCGCTCTGCTAATCCTGTTACCAGTGGCTGCTGCCAGTGGCGAT
AAGTCGTGTCTTACCGGGTTGGACTCAAGACGATAGTTACCGGATAAGGCGCAGCGGTCGGGCTGAACGG
GGGGTTCGTGCACACAGCCCAGCTTGGAGCGAACGACCTACACCGAACTGAGATACCTACAGCGTGAGCT
ATGAGAAAGCGCCACGCTTCCCGAAGGGAGAAAGGCGGACAGGTATCCGGTAAGCGGCAGGGTCGGAACA
GGAGAGCGCACGAGGGAGCTTCCAGGGGGAAACGCCTGGTATCTTTATAGTCCTGTCGGGTTTCGCCACC
TCTGACTTGAGCGTCGATTTTTGTGATGCTCGTCAGGGGGGCGGAGCCTATGGAAAAACGCCAGCAACGC
GGCCTTTTTACGGTTCCTGGCCTTTTGCTGGCCTTTTGCTCACATGTTCTTTCCTGCGTTATCCCCTGAT
TCTGTGGATAACCGTATTACCGCCTTTGAGTGAGCTGATACCGCTCGCCGCAGCCGAACGACCGAGCGCA
GCGAGTCAGTGAGCGAGGAAGCGGAAGAGCGCCCAATACGCAAACCGCCTCTCCCCGCGCGTTGGCCGAT
TCATTAATGCAGCTGGCACGACAGGTTTCCCGACTGGAAAGCGGGCAGTGAGCGCAACGCAATTAATGTG
AGTTAGCTCACTCATTAGGCACCCCAGGCTTTACACTTTATGCTTCCGGCTCGTATGTTGTGTGGAATTG
TGAGCGGATAACAATTTCACACAGGAAACAGCTATGACCATGATTACGCCAAGCGCGCAATTAACCCTCA
CTAAAGGGAACAAAAGCTGGAGCTGCAAGCTTAATGTAGTCTTATGCAATACTCTTGTAGTCTTGCAACA
TGGTAACGATGAGTTAGCAACATGCCTTACAAGGAGAGAAAAAGCACCGTGCATGCCGATTGGTGGAAGT
AAGGTGGTACGATCGTGCCTTATTAGGAAGGCAACAGACGGGTCTGACATGGATTGGACGAACCACTGAA
TTGCCGCATTGCAGAGATATTGTATTTAAGTGCCTAGCTCGATACATAAACGGGTCTCTCTGGTTAGACC
AGATCTGAGCCTGGGAGCTCTCTGGCTAACTAGGGAACCCACTGCTTAAGCCTCAATAAAGCTTGCCTTG
AGTGCTTCAAGTAGTGTGTGCCCGTCTGTTGTGTGACTCTGGTAACTAGAGATCCCTCAGACCCTTTTAG
TCAGTGTGGAAAATCTCTAGCAGTGGCGCCCGAACAGGGACTTGAAAGCGAAAGGGAAACCAGAGGAGCT
CTCTCGACGCAGGACTCGGCTTGCTGAAGCGCGCACGGCAAGAGGCGAGGGGCGGCGACTGGTGAGTACG
CCAAAAATTTTGACTAGCGGAGGCTAGAAGGAGAGAGATGGGTGCGAGAGCGTCAGTATTAAGCGGGGGA
GAATTAGATCGCGATGGGAAAAAATTCGGTTAAGGCCAGGGGGAAAGAAAAAATATAAATTAAAACATAT
AGTATGGGCAAGCAGGGAGCTAGAACGATTCGCAGTTAATCCTGGCCTGTTAGAAACATCAGAAGGCTGT
AGACAAATACTGGGACAGCTACAACCATCCCTTCAGACAGGATCAGAAGAACTTAGATCATTATATAATA
CAGTAGCAACCCTCTATTGTGTGCATCAAAGGATAGAGATAAAAGACACCAAGGAAGCTTTAGACAAGAT
AGAGGAAGAGCAAAACAAAAGTAAGACCACCGCACAGCAAGCGGCCGCTGATCTTCAGACCTGGAGGAGG
AGATATGAGGGACAATTGGAGAAGTGAATTATATAAATATAAAGTAGTAAAAATTGAACCATTAGGAGTA
GCACCCACCAAGGCAAAGAGAAGAGTGGTGCAGAGAGAAAAAAGAGCAGTGGGAATAGGAGCTTTGTTCC
TTGGGTTCTTGGGAGCAGCAGGAAGCACTATGGGCGCAGCGTCAATGACGCTGACGGTACAGGCCAGACA
ATTATTGTCTGGTATAGTGCAGCAGCAGAACAATTTGCTGAGGGCTATTGAGGCGCAACAGCATCTGTTG
CAACTCACAGTCTGGGGCATCAAGCAGCTCCAGGCAAGAATCCTGGCTGTGGAAAGATACCTAAAGGATC
AACAGCTCCTGGGGATTTGGGGTTGCTCTGGAAAACTCATTTGCACCACTGCTGTGCCTTGGAATGCTAG
TTGGAGTAATAAATCTCTGGAACAGATTTGGAATCACACGACCTGGATGGAGTGGGACAGAGAAATTAAC
AATTACACAAGCTTAATACACTCCTTAATTGAAGAATCGCAAAACCAGCAAGAAAAGAATGAACAAGAAT
TATTGGAATTAGATAAATGGGCAAGTTTGTGGAATTGGTTTAACATAACAAATTGGCTGTGGTATATAAA
ATTATTCATAATGATAGTAGGAGGCTTGGTAGGTTTAAGAATAGTTTTTGCTGTACTTTCTATAGTGAAT
AGAGTTAGGCAGGGATATTCACCATTATCGTTTCAGACCCACCTCCCAACCCCGAGGGGACCCAGAGAGG
GCCTATTTCCCATGATTCCTTCATATTTGCATATACGATACAAGGCTGTTAGAGAGATAATTAGAATTAA
TTTGACTGTAAACACAAAGATATTAGTACAAAATACGTGACGTAGAAAGTAATAATTTCTTGGGTAGTTT
GCAGTTTTAAAATTATGTTTTAAAATGGACTATCATATGCTTACCGTAACTTGAAAGTATTTCGATTTCT
TGGCTTTATATATCTTGTGGAAAGGACGAAACACCGCAGACTTGGCATCATAACCCGTTTTAGAGCTAGA
AATAGCAAGTTAAAATAAGGCTAGTCCGTTATCAACTTGAAAAAGTGGCACCGAGTCGGTGCTTTTTTAA
GCTTGGCGTAACTAGATCTTGAGACAAATGGCAGTATTCATCCACAATTTTAAAAGAAAAGGGGGGATTG
GGGGGTACAGTGCAGGGGAAAGAATAGTAGACATAATAGCAACAGACATACAAACTAAAGAATTACAAAA
ACAAATTACAAAAATTCAAAATTTTCGGGTTTATTACAGGGACAGCAGAGATCCACTTTGGCGCCGGCTC
GAGGGGG
