>Addgene plasmid #76056 | STRADA gRNA (BRDN0001149192) | depositor partial sequence | sequence record 143516 | Target Sequence
CAGACTTGGCATCATAACCC
