>Addgene plasmid #76056 | STRADA gRNA (BRDN0001149192) | addgene partial sequence | sequence record 185095 | hU6-F
TAGAAAGTAATAATTTCTTGGGTAGTTTGCAGTTTTAAAATTATGTTTTAAAATGGACTATCATATGCTT
ACCGTAACTTGAAAGTATTTCGATTTCTTGGCTTTATATATCTTGTGGAAAGGACGAAACACCGCAGACT
TGGCATCATAACCCGTTTTAGAGCTAGAAATAGCAAGTTAAAATAAGGCTAGTCCGTTATCAACTTGAAA
AAGTGGCACCGAGTCGGTGCTTTTTTAAGCTTGGCGTAACTAGATCTTGAGACAAATGGCAGTATTCATC
CACAATTTTAAAAGAAAAGGGGGGATTGGGGGGTACAGTGCAGGGGAAAGAATAGTAGACATAATAGCAA
CAGACATACAAACTAAAGAATTACAAAAACAAATTACAAAAATTCAAAATTTTCGGGTTTATTACAGGGA
CAGCAGAGATCCACTTTGGCGCCGGCTCGAGGGGGCCCGGGTGCAAAGATGGATAAAGTTTTAAACAGAG
AGGAATCTTTGCAGCTAATGGACCTTCTAGGTCTTGAAAGGAGTGGGAATTGGCTCCGGTGCCCGTCAGT
GGGCAGAGCG
